>Addgene plasmid #122346 | px335-sgRNA-EF(Cas9n)-Eif4a1-L | depositor full sequence | sequence record 233471 | px335-sgRNA-EF(Cas9n)-Eif4a1-L sequence 8447 bps
GAGGGCCTATTTCCCATGATTCCTTCATATTTGCATATACGATACAAGGCTGTTAGAGAGATAATTGGAA
TTAATTTGACTGTAAACACAAAGATATTAGTACAAAATACGTGACGTAGAAAGTAATAATTTCTTGGGTA
GTTTGCAGTTTTAAAATTATGTTTTAAAATGGACTATCATATGCTTACCGTAACTTGAAAGTATTTCGAT
TTCTTGGCTTTATATATCTTGTGGAAAGGACGAAACACCGATGATCCTTAGAATCTAGGGGTTTAAGAGC
TATGCTGGAAACAGCATAGCAAGTTTAAATAAGGCTAGTCCGTTATCAACTTGAAAAAGTGGCACCGAGT
CGGTGCTTTTTTGTTTTAGAGCTAGAAATAGCAAGTTAAAATAAGGCTAGTCCGTTTTTAGCGCGTGCGC
CAATTCTGCAGACAAATGGCTCTAGAGGTACCCGTTACATAACTTACGGTAAATGGCCCGCCTGGCTGAC
CGCCCAACGACCCCCGCCCATTGACGTCAATAGTAACGCCAATAGGGACTTTCCATTGACGTCAATGGGT
GGAGTATTTACGGTAAACTGCCCACTTGGCAGTACATCAAGTGTATCATATGCCAAGTACGCCCCCTATT
GACGTCAATGACGGTAAATGGCCCGCCTGGCATTGTGCCCAGTACATGACCTTATGGGACTTTCCTACTT
GGCAGTACATCTACGTATTAGTCATCGCTATTACCATGGTCGAGGTGAGCCCCACGTTCTGCTTCACTCT
CCCCATCTCCCCCCCCTCCCCACCCCCAATTTTGTATTTATTTATTTTTTAATTATTTTGTGCAGCGATG
GGGGCGGGGGGGGGGGGGGGGCGCGCGCCAGGCGGGGCGGGGCGGGGCGAGGGGCGGGGCGGGGCGAGGC
GGAGAGGTGCGGCGGCAGCCAATCAGAGCGGCGCGCTCCGAAAGTTTCCTTTTATGGCGAGGCGGCGGCG
GCGGCGGCCCTATAAAAAGCGAAGCGCGCGGCGGGCGGGAGTCGCTGCGACGCTGCCTTCGCCCCGTGCC
CCGCTCCGCCGCCGCCTCGCGCCGCCCGCCCCGGCTCTGACTGACCGCGTTACTCCCACAGGTGAGCGGG
CGGGACGGCCCTTCTCCTCCGGGCTGTAATTAGCTGAGCAAGAGGTAAGGGTTTAAGGGATGGTTGGTTG
GTGGGGTATTAATGTTTAATTACCTGGAGCACCTGCCTGAAATCACTTTTTTTCAGGTTGGACCGGTGCC
ACCATGTACCCATACGATGTTCCAGATTACGCTTCGCCGAAGAAAAAGCGCAAGGTCGAAGCGTCCGACA
AGAAGTACAGCATCGGCCTGGCCATCGGCACCAACTCTGTGGGCTGGGCCGTGATCACCGACGAGTACAA
GGTGCCCAGCAAGAAATTCAAGGTGCTGGGCAACACCGACCGGCACAGCATCAAGAAGAACCTGATCGGA
GCCCTGCTGTTCGACAGCGGCGAAACAGCCGAGGCCACCCGGCTGAAGAGAACCGCCAGAAGAAGATACA
CCAGACGGAAGAACCGGATCTGCTATCTGCAAGAGATCTTCAGCAACGAGATGGCCAAGGTGGACGACAG
CTTCTTCCACAGACTGGAAGAGTCCTTCCTGGTGGAAGAGGATAAGAAGCACGAGCGGCACCCCATCTTC
GGCAACATCGTGGACGAGGTGGCCTACCACGAGAAGTACCCCACCATCTACCACCTGAGAAAGAAACTGG
TGGACAGCACCGACAAGGCCGACCTGCGGCTGATCTATCTGGCCCTGGCCCACATGATCAAGTTCCGGGG
CCACTTCCTGATCGAGGGCGACCTGAACCCCGACAACAGCGACGTGGACAAGCTGTTCATCCAGCTGGTG
CAGACCTACAACCAGCTGTTCGAGGAAAACCCCATCAACGCCAGCGGCGTGGACGCCAAGGCCATCCTGT
CTGCCAGACTGAGCAAGAGCAGACGGCTGGAAAATCTGATCGCCCAGCTGCCCGGCGAGAAGAAGAATGG
CCTGTTCGGCAACCTGATTGCCCTGAGCCTGGGCCTGACCCCCAACTTCAAGAGCAACTTCGACCTGGCC
GAGGATGCCAAACTGCAGCTGAGCAAGGACACCTACGACGACGACCTGGACAACCTGCTGGCCCAGATCG
GCGACCAGTACGCCGACCTGTTTCTGGCCGCCAAGAACCTGTCCGACGCCATCCTGCTGAGCGACATCCT
GAGAGTGAACACCGAGATCACCAAGGCCCCCCTGAGCGCCTCTATGATCAAGAGATACGACGAGCACCAC
CAGGACCTGACCCTGCTGAAAGCTCTCGTGCGGCAGCAGCTGCCTGAGAAGTACAAAGAGATTTTCTTCG
ACCAGAGCAAGAACGGCTACGCCGGCTACATTGACGGCGGAGCCAGCCAGGAAGAGTTCTACAAGTTCAT
CAAGCCCATCCTGGAAAAGATGGACGGCACCGAGGAACTGCTCGTGAAGCTGAACAGAGAGGACCTGCTG
CGGAAGCAGCGGACCTTCGACAACGGCAGCATCCCCCACCAGATCCACCTGGGAGAGCTGCACGCCATTC
TGCGGCGGCAGGAAGATTTTTACCCATTCCTGAAGGACAACCGGGAAAAGATCGAGAAGATCCTGACCTT
CCGCATCCCCTACTACGTGGGCCCTCTGGCCAGGGGAAACAGCAGATTCGCCTGGATGACCAGAAAGAGC
GAGGAAACCATCACCCCCTGGAACTTCGAGGAAGTGGTGGACAAGGGCGCTTCCGCCCAGAGCTTCATCG
AGCGGATGACCAACTTCGATAAGAACCTGCCCAACGAGAAGGTGCTGCCCAAGCACAGCCTGCTGTACGA
GTACTTCACCGTGTATAACGAGCTGACCAAAGTGAAATACGTGACCGAGGGAATGAGAAAGCCCGCCTTC
CTGAGCGGCGAGCAGAAAAAGGCCATCGTGGACCTGCTGTTCAAGACCAACCGGAAAGTGACCGTGAAGC
AGCTGAAAGAGGACTACTTCAAGAAAATCGAGTGCTTCGACTCCGTGGAAATCTCCGGCGTGGAAGATCG
GTTCAACGCCTCCCTGGGCACATACCACGATCTGCTGAAAATTATCAAGGACAAGGACTTCCTGGACAAT
GAGGAAAACGAGGACATTCTGGAAGATATCGTGCTGACCCTGACACTGTTTGAGGACAGAGAGATGATCG
AGGAACGGCTGAAAACCTATGCCCACCTGTTCGACGACAAAGTGATGAAGCAGCTGAAGCGGCGGAGATA
CACCGGCTGGGGCAGGCTGAGCCGGAAGCTGATCAACGGCATCCGGGACAAGCAGTCCGGCAAGACAATC
CTGGATTTCCTGAAGTCCGACGGCTTCGCCAACAGAAACTTCATGCAGCTGATCCACGACGACAGCCTGA
CCTTTAAAGAGGACATCCAGAAAGCCCAGGTGTCCGGCCAGGGCGATAGCCTGCACGAGCACATTGCCAA
TCTGGCCGGCAGCCCCGCCATTAAGAAGGGCATCCTGCAGACAGTGAAGGTGGTGGACGAGCTCGTGAAA
GTGATGGGCCGGCACAAGCCCGAGAACATCGTGATCGAAATGGCCAGAGAGAACCAGACCACCCAGAAGG
GACAGAAGAACAGCCGCGAGAGAATGAAGCGGATCGAAGAGGGCATCAAAGAGCTGGGCAGCCAGATCCT
GAAAGAACACCCCGTGGAAAACACCCAGCTGCAGAACGAGAAGCTGTACCTGTACTACCTGCAGAATGGG
CGGGATATGTACGTGGACCAGGAACTGGACATCAACCGGCTGTCCGACTACGATGTGGACCATATCGTGC
CTCAGAGCTTTCTGAAGGACGACTCCATCGACAACAAGGTGCTGACCAGAAGCGACAAGAACCGGGGCAA
GAGCGACAACGTGCCCTCCGAAGAGGTCGTGAAGAAGATGAAGAACTACTGGCGGCAGCTGCTGAACGCC
AAGCTGATTACCCAGAGAAAGTTCGACAATCTGACCAAGGCCGAGAGAGGCGGCCTGAGCGAACTGGATA
AGGCCGGCTTCATCAAGAGACAGCTGGTGGAAACCCGGCAGATCACAAAGCACGTGGCACAGATCCTGGA
CTCCCGGATGAACACTAAGTACGACGAGAATGACAAGCTGATCCGGGAAGTGAAAGTGATCACCCTGAAG
TCCAAGCTGGTGTCCGATTTCCGGAAGGATTTCCAGTTTTACAAAGTGCGCGAGATCAACAACTACCACC
ACGCCCACGACGCCTACCTGAACGCCGTCGTGGGAACCGCCCTGATCAAAAAGTACCCTAAGCTGGAAAG
CGAGTTCGTGTACGGCGACTACAAGGTGTACGACGTGCGGAAGATGATCGCCAAGAGCGAGCAGGAAATC
GGCAAGGCTACCGCCAAGTACTTCTTCTACAGCAACATCATGAACTTTTTCAAGACCGAGATTACCCTGG
CCAACGGCGAGATCCGGAAGCGGCCTCTGATCGAGACAAACGGCGAAACCGGGGAGATCGTGTGGGATAA
GGGCCGGGATTTTGCCACCGTGCGGAAAGTGCTGAGCATGCCCCAAGTGAATATCGTGAAAAAGACCGAG
GTGCAGACAGGCGGCTTCAGCAAAGAGTCTATCCTGCCCAAGAGGAACAGCGATAAGCTGATCGCCAGAA
AGAAGGACTGGGACCCTAAGAAGTACGGCGGCTTCGACAGCCCCACCGTGGCCTATTCTGTGCTGGTGGT
GGCCAAAGTGGAAAAGGGCAAGTCCAAGAAACTGAAGAGTGTGAAAGAGCTGCTGGGGATCACCATCATG
GAAAGAAGCAGCTTCGAGAAGAATCCCATCGACTTTCTGGAAGCCAAGGGCTACAAAGAAGTGAAAAAGG
ACCTGATCATCAAGCTGCCTAAGTACTCCCTGTTCGAGCTGGAAAACGGCCGGAAGAGAATGCTGGCCTC
TGCCGGCGAACTGCAGAAGGGAAACGAACTGGCCCTGCCCTCCAAATATGTGAACTTCCTGTACCTGGCC
AGCCACTATGAGAAGCTGAAGGGCTCCCCCGAGGATAATGAGCAGAAACAGCTGTTTGTGGAACAGCACA
AGCACTACCTGGACGAGATCATCGAGCAGATCAGCGAGTTCTCCAAGAGAGTGATCCTGGCCGACGCTAA
TCTGGACAAAGTGCTGTCCGCCTACAACAAGCACCGGGATAAGCCCATCAGAGAGCAGGCCGAGAATATC
ATCCACCTGTTTACCCTGACCAATCTGGGAGCCCCTGCCGCCTTCAAGTACTTTGACACCACCATCGACC
GGAAGAGGTACACCAGCACCAAAGAGGTGCTGGACGCCACCCTGATCCACCAGAGCATCACCGGCCTGTA
CGAGACACGGATCGACCTGTCTCAGCTGGGAGGCGACAGCCCCAAGAAGAAGAGAAAGGTGGAGGCCAGC
TAAGAATTCCTAGAGCTCGCTGATCAGCCTCGACTGTGCCTTCTAGTTGCCAGCCATCTGTTGTTTGCCC
CTCCCCCGTGCCTTCCTTGACCCTGGAAGGTGCCACTCCCACTGTCCTTTCCTAATAAAATGAGGAAATT
GCATCGCATTGTCTGAGTAGGTGTCATTCTATTCTGGGGGGTGGGGTGGGGCAGGACAGCAAGGGGGAGG
ATTGGGAAGAGAATAGCAGGCATGCTGGGGAGCGGCCGCAGGAACCCCTAGTGATGGAGTTGGCCACTCC
CTCTCTGCGCGCTCGCTCGCTCACTGAGGCCGGGCGACCAAAGGTCGCCCGACGCCCGGGCTTTGCCCGG
GCGGCCTCAGTGAGCGAGCGAGCGCGCAGCTGCCTGCAGGGGCGCCTGATGCGGTATTTTCTCCTTACGC
ATCTGTGCGGTATTTCACACCGCATA
[142 nt withheld, positions 5907-6048]
C
[141 nt withheld, positions 6050-6190]
CCTTTGACGTTGGAGTCCACGTTCTTT
[37 nt withheld, positions 6218-6254]
ACCCTATCTCGGGCTATTCTTTTGATTTATAAGGGATTTTGCCGATTTCGGCCTATTGGTTAAAAAATGA
GCTGATTTAACAAAAATTTAACGCGAATTTTAACAAAATATTAACGTTTACAATTTTATGGTGCACTCTC
AGTACAATCTGCTCTGATGCCGCATAGTTAAGCCAGCCCCGACACCCGCCAACACCCGCTGACGCGCCCT
GACGGGCTTGTCTGCTCCCGGCATCCGCTTACAGACAAGCTGTGACCGTCTCCGGGAGCTGCATGTGTCA
GAGGTTTTCACCGTCATCACCGAAACGCGCGAGACGAAAGGGCCTCGTGATACGCCTATTTTTATAGGTT
AATGTCATGATAATAATGGTTTCTTAGACGTCAGGTGGCACTTTTCGGGGAAATGTGCGCGGAACCCCTA
TTTGTTTATTTTTCTAAATACATTCAAATATGTATCCGCTCATGAGACAATAACCCTGATAAATGCTTCA
ATAATATTGAAAAAGGAAGAGTATGAGTATTCAACATTTCCGTGTCGCCCTTATTCCCTTTTTTGCGGCA
TTTTGCCTTCCTGTTTTTGCTCACCCAGAAACGCTGGTGAAAGTAAAAGATGCTGAAGATCAGTTGGGTG
CACGAGTGGGTTACATCGAACTGGATCTCAACAGCGGTAAGATCCTTGAGAGTTTTCGCCCCGAAGAACG
TTTTCCAATGATGAGCACTTTTAAAGTTCTGCTATGTGGCGCGGTATTATCCCGTATTGACGCCGGGCAA
GAGCAACTCGGTCGCCGCATACACTATTCTCAGAATGACTTGGTTGAGTACTCACCAGTCACAGAAAAGC
ATCTTACGGATGGCATGACAGTAAGAGAATTATGCAGTGCTGCCATAACCATGAGTGATAACACTGCGGC
CAACTTACTTCTGACAACGATCGGAGGACCGAAGGAGCTAACCGCTTTTTTGCACAACATGGGGGATCAT
GTAACTCGCCTTGATCGTTGGGAACCGGAGCTGAATGAAGCCATACCAAACGACGAGCGTGACACCACGA
TGCCTGTAGCAATGGCAACAACGTTGCGCAAACTATTAACTGGCGAACTACTTACTCTAGCTTCCCGGCA
ACAATTAATAGACTGGATGGAGGCGGATAAAGTTGCAGGACCACTTCTGCGCTCGGCCCTTCCGGCTGGC
TGGTTTATTGCTGATAAATCTGGAGCCGGTGAGCGTGGAAGCCGCGGTATCATTGCAGCACTGGGGCCAG
ATGGTAAGCCCTCCCGTATCGTAGTTATCTACACGACGGGGAGTCAGGCAACTATGGATGAACGAAATAG
ACAGATCGCTGAGATAGGTGCCTCACTGATTAAGCATTGGTAACTGTCAGACCAAGTTTACTCATATATA
CTTTAGATTGATTTAAAACTTCATTTTTAATTTAAAAGGATCTAGGTGAAGATCCTTTTTGATAATCTCA
TGACCAAAATCCCTTAACGTGAGTTTTCGTTCCACTGAGCGTCAGACCCCGTAGAAAAGATCAAAGGATC
TTCTTGAGATCCTTTTTTTCTGCGCGTAATCTGCTGCTTGCAAACAAAAAAACCACCGCTACCAGCGGTG
GTTTGTTTGCCGGATCAAGAGCTACCAACTCTTTTTCCGAAGGTAACTGGCTTCAGCAGAGCGCAGATAC
CAAATACTGTCCTTCTAGTGTAGCCGTAGTTAGGCCACCACTTCAAGAACTCTGTAGCACCGCCTACATA
CCTCGCTCTGCTAATCCTGTTACCAGTGGCTGCTGCCAGTGGCGATAAGTCGTGTCTTACCGGGTTGGAC
TCAAGACGATAGTTACCGGATAAGGCGCAGCGGTCGGGCTGAACGGGGGGTTCGTGCACACAGCCCAGCT
TGGAGCGAACGACCTACACCGAACTGAGATACCTACAGCGTGAGCTATGAGAAAGCGCCACGCTTCCCGA
AGGGAGAAAGGCGGACAGGTATCCGGTAAGCGGCAGGGTCGGAACAGGAGAGCGCACGAGGGAGCTTCCA
GGGGGAAACGCCTGGTATCTTTATAGTCCTGTCGGGTTTCGCCACCTCTGACTTGAGCGTCGATTTTTGT
GATGCTCGTCAGGGGGGCGGAGCCTATGGAAAAACGCCAGCAACGCGGCCTTTTTACGGTTCCTGGCCTT
TTGCTGGCCTTTTGCTCACATGT
Features (pLannotate 1.2.2; 18 found; start..end, strand, type, name):
      1..241     +  promoter       U6 promoter: RNA polymerase III promoter for human U6 snRNA
    289..356     +  misc_RNA       tracrRNA (fragment): trans-activating CRISPR RNA for the Streptococcus pyogenes CRISPR/Cas9 system
    363..406     +  misc_RNA       gRNA scaffold (fragment): guide RNA scaffold for the Streptococcus pyogenes CRISPR/Cas9 system
    453..738     +  enhancer       CMV enhancer: human cytomegalovirus immediate early enhancer; contains an 18-bp deletion relative to the standard CMV enhancer
    740..1017    +  promoter       chicken β-actin promoter: No description available
   1018..1246    +  intron         hybrid intron: hybrid between chicken β-actin (CBA) and minute virus of mice (MMV) introns (Gray et al., 2011)
   1267..1294    +  CDS            3xHA (fragment): three tandem HA epitope tags
   1327..3042    +  CDS            Cas9(N): N-terminal portion of Streptococcus pyogenes Cas9 (Zetsche et al., 2015)
   2929..5427    +  CDS            Cas9(C): C-terminal portion of Streptococcus pyogenes Cas9 (Zetsche et al., 2015)
   5494..5605    +  polyA_signal   bGH poly(A) signal: bovine growth hormone polyadenylation signal
   5710..5850    +  repeat_region  AAV2 ITR: inverted terminal repeat of adeno-associated virus serotype 2 inverted
   5855..5906    -  misc_feature   bom (fragment): basis of mobility region from pBR322
   5925..6305    +  rep_origin     M13 ori (sequence partly withheld): M13 bacteriophage origin of replication; arrow indicates direction of (+) strand synthesis
   6381..6430    -  misc_feature   bom (fragment): basis of mobility region from pBR322
   6532..6567    -  CDS            rop (fragment): Rop protein, which maintains plasmids at low copy number; rop
   6662..6766    +  promoter       AmpR promoter: bla
   6767..7627    +  CDS            AmpR: β-lactamase; bla; confers resistance to ampicillin, carbenicillin, and related antibiotics
   7798..8386    +  rep_origin     ori: high-copy-number ColE1/pMB1/pBR322/pUC origin of replication
