>Addgene plasmid #122346 | px335-sgRNA-EF(Cas9n)-Eif4a1-L | addgene full sequence | sequence record 238824 | Addgene NGS Result
GAGGGCCTATTTCCCATGATTCCTTCATATTTGCATATACGATACAAGGCTGTTAGAGAGATAATTGGAA
TTAATTTGACTGTAAACACAAAGATATTAGTACAAAATACGTGACGTAGAAAGTAATAATTTCTTGGGTA
GTTTGCAGTTTTAAAATTATGTTTTAAAATGGACTATCATATGCTTACCGTAACTTGAAAGTATTTCGAT
TTCTTGGCTTTATATATCTTGTGGAAAGGACGAAACACCGATGATCCTTAGAATCTAGGGGTTTAAGAGC
TATGCTGGAAACAGCATAGCAAGTTTAAATAAGGCTAGTCCGTTATCAACTTGAAAAAGTGGCACCGAGT
CGGTGCTTTTTTGTTTTAGAGCTAGAAATAGCAAGTTAAAATAAGGCTAGTCCGTTTTTAGCGCGTGCGC
CAATTCTGCAGACAAATGGCTCTAGAGGTACCCGTTACATAACTTACGGTAAATGGCCCGCCTGGCTGAC
CGCCCAACGACCCCCGCCCATTGACGTCAATAGTAACGCCAATAGGGACTTTCCATTGACGTCAATGGGT
GGAGTATTTACGGTAAACTGCCCACTTGGCAGTACATCAAGTGTATCATATGCCAAGTACGCCCCCTATT
GACGTCAATGACGGTAAATGGCCCGCCTGGCATTGTGCCCAGTACATGACCTTATGGGACTTTCCTACTT
GGCAGTACATCTACGTATTAGTCATCGCTATTACCATGGTCGAGGTGAGCCCCACGTTCTGCTTCACTCT
CCCCATCTCCCCCCCCTCCCCACCCCCAATTTTGTATTTATTTATTTTTTAATTATTTTGTGCAGCGATG
GGGGCGGGGGGGGGGGGGGGCGCGCGCCAGGCGGGGGGGGGGGGGGGGGGGGGGGGGGGGGGGGGGGGGG
GGGGGGGGCGGCGGCAGCCAATCAGAGCGGCGCGCTCCGAAAGTTTCCTTTTATGGCGAGGCGGCGGCGG
CGGCGGCCCTATAAAAAGCGAAGCGCGCGGCGGGCGGGAGTCGCTGCGCGCTGCCTTCGCCCCGTGCCCC
GCTCCGCCGCCGCCTCGCGCCGCCCGCCCCGGCTCTGACTGACCGCGTTACTCCCACAGGTGAGCGGGCG
GGACGGCCCTTCTCCTCCGGGCTGTAATTAGCTGAGCAAGAGGTAAGGGTTTAAGGGATGGTTGGTTGGT
GGGGTATTAATGTTTAATTACCTGGAGCACCTGCCTGAAATCACTTTTTTTCAGGTTGGACCGGTGCCAC
CATGTACCCATACGATGTTCCAGATTACGCTTCGCCGAAGAAAAAGCGCAAGGTCGAAGCGTCCGACAAG
AAGTACAGCATCGGCCTGGCCATCGGCACCAACTCTGTGGGCTGGGCCGTGATCACCGACGAGTACAAGG
TGCCCAGCAAGAAATTCAAGGTGCTGGGCAACACCGACCGGCACAGCATCAAGAAGAACCTGATCGGAGC
CCTGCTGTTCGACAGCGGCGAAACAGCCGAGGCCACCCGGCTGAAGAGAACCGCCAGAAGAAGATACACC
AGACGGAAGAACCGGATCTGCTATCTGCAAGAGATCTTCAGCAACGAGATGGCCAAGGTGGACGACAGCT
TCTTCCACAGACTGGAAGAGTCCTTCCTGGTGGAAGAGGATAAGAAGCACGAGCGGCACCCCATCTTCGG
CAACATCGTGGACGAGGTGGCCTACCACGAGAAGTACCCCACCATCTACCACCTGAGAAAGAAACTGGTG
GACAGCACCGACAAGGCCGACCTGCGGCTGATCTATCTGGCCCTGGCCCACATGATCAAGTTCCGGGGCC
ACTTCCTGATCGAGGGCGACCTGAACCCCGACAACAGCGACGTGGACAAGCTGTTCATCCAGCTGGTGCA
GACCTACAACCAGCTGTTCGAGGAAAACCCCATCAACGCCAGCGGCGTGGACGCCAAGGCCATCCTGTCT
GCCAGACTGAGCAAGAGCAGACGGCTGGAAAATCTGATCGCCCAGCTGCCCGGCGAGAAGAAGAATGGCC
TGTTCGGCAACCTGATTGCCCTGAGCCTGGGCCTGACCCCCAACTTCAAGAGCAACTTCGACCTGGCCGA
GGATGCCAAACTGCAGCTGAGCAAGGACACCTACGACGACGACCTGGACAACCTGCTGGCCCAGATCGGC
GACCAGTACGCCGACCTGTTTCTGGCCGCCAAGAACCTGTCCGACGCCATCCTGCTGAGCGACATCCTGA
GAGTGAACACCGAGATCACCAAGGCCCCCCTGAGCGCCTCTATGATCAAGAGATACGACGAGCACCACCA
GGACCTGACCCTGCTGAAAGCTCTCGTGCGGCAGCAGCTGCCTGAGAAGTACAAAGAGATTTTCTTCGAC
CAGAGCAAGAACGGCTACGCCGGCTACATTGACGGCGGAGCCAGCCAGGAAGAGTTCTACAAGTTCATCA
AGCCCATCCTGGAAAAGATGGACGGCACCGAGGAACTGCTCGTGAAGCTGAACAGAGAGGACCTGCTGCG
GAAGCAGCGGACCTTCGACAACGGCAGCATCCCCCACCAGATCCACCTGGGAGAGCTGCACGCCATTCTG
CGGCGGCAGGAAGATTTTTACCCATTCCTGAAGGACAACCGGGAAAAGATCGAGAAGATCCTGACCTTCC
GCATCCCCTACTACGTGGGCCCTCTGGCCAGGGGAAACAGCAGATTCGCCTGGATGACCAGAAAGAGCGA
GGAAACCATCACCCCCTGGAACTTCGAGGAAGTGGTGGACAAGGGCGCTTCCGCCCAGAGCTTCATCGAG
CGGATGACCAACTTCGATAAGAACCTGCCCAACGAGAAGGTGCTGCCCAAGCACAGCCTGCTGTACGAGT
ACTTCACCGTGTATAACGAGCTGACCAAAGTGAAATACGTGACCGAGGGAATGAGAAAGCCCGCCTTCCT
GAGCGGCGAGCAGAAAAAGGCCATCGTGGACCTGCTGTTCAAGACCAACCGGAAAGTGACCGTGAAGCAG
CTGAAAGAGGACTACTTCAAGAAAATCGAGTGCTTCGACTCCGTGGAAATCTCCGGCGTGGAAGATCGGT
TCAACGCCTCCCTGGGCACATACCACGATCTGCTGAAAATTATCAAGGACAAGGACTTCCTGGACAATGA
GGAAAACGAGGACATTCTGGAAGATATCGTGCTGACCCTGACACTGTTTGAGGACAGAGAGATGATCGAG
GAACGGCTGAAAACCTATGCCCACCTGTTCGACGACAAAGTGATGAAGCAGCTGAAGCGGCGGAGATACA
CCGGCTGGGGCAGGCTGAGCCGGAAGCTGATCAACGGCATCCGGGACAAGCAGTCCGGCAAGACAATCCT
GGATTTCCTGAAGTCCGACGGCTTCGCCAACAGAAACTTCATGCAGCTGATCCACGACGACAGCCTGACC
TTTAAAGAGGACATCCAGAAAGCCCAGGTGTCCGGCCAGGGCGATAGCCTGCACGAGCACATTGCCAATC
TGGCCGGCAGCCCCGCCATTAAGAAGGGCATCCTGCAGACAGTGAAGGTGGTGGACGAGCTCGTGAAAGT
GATGGGCCGGCACAAGCCCGAGAACATCGTGATCGAAATGGCCAGAGAGAACCAGACCACCCAGAAGGGA
CAGAAGAACAGCCGCGAGAGAATGAAGCGGATCGAAGAGGGCATCAAAGAGCTGGGCAGCCAGATCCTGA
AAGAACACCCCGTGGAAAACACCCAGCTGCAGAACGAGAAGCTGTACCTGTACTACCTGCAGAATGGGCG
GGATATGTACGTGGACCAGGAACTGGACATCAACCGGCTGTCCGACTACGATGTGGACCATATCGTGCCT
CAGAGCTTTCTGAAGGACGACTCCATCGACAACAAGGTGCTGACCAGAAGCGACAAGAACCGGGGCAAGA
GCGACAACGTGCCCTCCGAAGAGGTCGTGAAGAAGATGAAGAACTACTGGCGGCAGCTGCTGAACGCCAA
GCTGATTACCCAGAGAAAGTTCGACAATCTGACCAAGGCCGAGAGAGGCGGCCTGAGCGAACTGGATAAG
GCCGGCTTCATCAAGAGACAGCTGGTGGAAACCCGGCAGATCACAAAGCACGTGGCACAGATCCTGGACT
CCCGGATGAACACTAAGTACGACGAGAATGACAAGCTGATCCGGGAAGTGAAAGTGATCACCCTGAAGTC
CAAGCTGGTGTCCGATTTCCGGAAGGATTTCCAGTTTTACAAAGTGCGCGAGATCAACAACTACCACCAC
GCCCACGACGCCTACCTGAACGCCGTCGTGGGAACCGCCCTGATCAAAAAGTACCCTAAGCTGGAAAGCG
AGTTCGTGTACGGCGACTACAAGGTGTACGACGTGCGGAAGATGATCGCCAAGAGCGAGCAGGAAATCGG
CAAGGCTACCGCCAAGTACTTCTTCTACAGCAACATCATGAACTTTTTCAAGACCGAGATTACCCTGGCC
AACGGCGAGATCCGGAAGCGGCCTCTGATCGAGACAAACGGCGAAACCGGGGAGATCGTGTGGGATAAGG
GCCGGGATTTTGCCACCGTGCGGAAAGTGCTGAGCATGCCCCAAGTGAATATCGTGAAAAAGACCGAGGT
GCAGACAGGCGGCTTCAGCAAAGAGTCTATCCTGCCCAAGAGGAACAGCGATAAGCTGATCGCCAGAAAG
AAGGACTGGGACCCTAAGAAGTACGGCGGCTTCGACAGCCCCACCGTGGCCTATTCTGTGCTGGTGGTGG
CCAAAGTGGAAAAGGGCAAGTCCAAGAAACTGAAGAGTGTGAAAGAGCTGCTGGGGATCACCATCATGGA
AAGAAGCAGCTTCGAGAAGAATCCCATCGACTTTCTGGAAGCCAAGGGCTACAAAGAAGTGAAAAAGGAC
CTGATCATCAAGCTGCCTAAGTACTCCCTGTTCGAGCTGGAAAACGGCCGGAAGAGAATGCTGGCCTCTG
CCGGCGAACTGCAGAAGGGAAACGAACTGGCCCTGCCCTCCAAATATGTGAACTTCCTGTACCTGGCCAG
CCACTATGAGAAGCTGAAGGGCTCCCCCGAGGATAATGAGCAGAAACAGCTGTTTGTGGAACAGCACAAG
CACTACCTGGACGAGATCATCGAGCAGATCAGCGAGTTCTCCAAGAGAGTGATCCTGGCCGACGCTAATC
TGGACAAAGTGCTGTCCGCCTACAACAAGCACCGGGATAAGCCCATCAGAGAGCAGGCCGAGAATATCAT
CCACCTGTTTACCCTGACCAATCTGGGAGCCCCTGCCGCCTTCAAGTACTTTGACACCACCATCGACCGG
AAGAGGTACACCAGCACCAAAGAGGTGCTGGACGCCACCCTGATCCACCAGAGCATCACCGGCCTGTACG
AGACACGGATCGACCTGTCTCAGCTGGGAGGCGACAGCCCCAAGAAGAAGAGAAAGGTGGAGGCCAGCTA
AGAATTCCTAGAGCTCGCTGATCAGCCTCGACTGTGCCTTCTAGTTGCCAGCCATCTGTTGTTTGCCCCT
CCCCCGTGCCTTCCTTGACCCTGGAAGGTGCCACTCCCACTGTCCTTTCCTAATAAAATGAGGAAATTGC
ATCGCATTGTCTGAGTAGGTGTCATTCTATTCTGGGGGGTGGGGTGGGGCAGGACAGCAAGGGGGAGGAT
TGGGAAGAGAATAGCAGGCATGCTGGGGAGCGGCCGCAGGAACCCCTAGTGATGGAGTTGGCCACTCCCT
CTCTGCGCGCTCGCTCGCTCACTGAGGCCGGGCGACCAAAGGTCGCCCGACGCCCGGGCTTTGCCCGGGC
GGCCTCAGTGAGCGAGCGAGCGCGCAGCTGCCTGCAGGGGCGCCTGATGCGGTATTTTCTCCTTACGCAT
CTGTGCGGTATTTCACACCGCATA
[95 nt withheld, positions 5905-5999]
T
[46 nt withheld, positions 6001-6046]
C
[141 nt withheld, positions 6048-6188]
CCTTTGACGTTGGAGTCCACGTTCTTT
[37 nt withheld, positions 6216-6252]
ACTCTATCTCGGGCTATTCTTTTGATTTATAAGGGATTTTGCCGATTTCGGTCTATTGGTTAAAAAATGA
GCTGATTTAACAAAAATTTAACGCGAATTTTAACAAAATATTAACGTTTACAATTTTATGGTGCACTCTC
AGTACAATCTGCTCTGATGCCGCATAGTTAAGCCAGCCCCGACACCCGCCAACACCCGCTGACGCGCCCT
GACGGGCTTGTCTGCTCCCGGCATCCGCTTACAGACAAGCTGTGACCGTCTCCGGGAGCTGCATGTGTCA
GAGGTTTTCACCGTCATCACCGAAACGCGCGAGACGAAAGGGCCTCGTGATACGCCTATTTTTATAGGTT
AATGTCATGATAATAATGGTTTCTTAGACGTCAGGTGGCACTTTTCGGGGAAATGTGCGCGGAACCCCTA
TTTGTTTATTTTTCTAAATACATTCAAATATGTATCCGCTCATGAGACAATAACCCTGATAAATGCTTCA
ATAATATTGAAAAAGGAAGAGTATGAGTATTCAACATTTCCGTGTCGCCCTTATTCCCTTTTTTGCGGCA
TTTTGCCTTCCTGTTTTTGCTCACCCAGAAACGCTGGTGAAAGTAAAAGATGCTGAAGATCAGTTGGGTG
CACGAGTGGGTTACATCGAACTGGATCTCAACAGCGGTAAGATCCTTGAGAGTTTTCGCCCCGAAGAACG
TTTTCCAATGATGAGCACTTTTAAAGTTCTGCTATGTGGCGCGGTATTATCCCGTATTGACGCCGGGCAA
GAGCAACTCGGTCGCCGCATACACTATTCTCAGAATGACTTGGTTGAGTACTCACCAGTCACAGAAAAGC
ATCTTACGGATGGCATGACAGTAAGAGAATTATGCAGTGCTGCCATAACCATGAGTGATAACACTGCGGC
CAACTTACTTCTGACAACGATCGGAGGACCGAAGGAGCTAACCGCTTTTTTGCACAACATGGGGGATCAT
GTAACTCGCCTTGATCGTTGGGAACCGGAGCTGAATGAAGCCATACCAAACGACGAGCGTGACACCACGA
TGCCTGTAGCAATGGCAACAACGTTGCGCAAACTATTAACTGGCGAACTACTTACTCTAGCTTCCCGGCA
ACAATTAATAGACTGGATGGAGGCGGATAAAGTTGCAGGACCACTTCTGCGCTCGGCCCTTCCGGCTGGC
TGGTTTATTGCTGATAAATCTGGAGCCGGTGAGCGTGGAAGCCGCGGTATCATTGCAGCACTGGGGCCAG
ATGGTAAGCCCTCCCGTATCGTAGTTATCTACACGACGGGGAGTCAGGCAACTATGGATGAACGAAATAG
ACAGATCGCTGAGATAGGTGCCTCACTGATTAAGCATTGGTAACTGTCAGACCAAGTTTACTCATATATA
CTTTAGATTGATTTAAAACTTCATTTTTAATTTAAAAGGATCTAGGTGAAGATCCTTTTTGATAATCTCA
TGACCAAAATCCCTTAACGTGAGTTTTCGTTCCACTGAGCGTCAGACCCCGTAGAAAAGATCAAAGGATC
TTCTTGAGATCCTTTTTTTCTGCGCGTAATCTGCTGCTTGCAAACAAAAAAACCACCGCTACCAGCGGTG
GTTTGTTTGCCGGATCAAGAGCTACCAACTCTTTTTCCGAAGGTAACTGGCTTCAGCAGAGCGCAGATAC
CAAATACTGTTCTTCTAGTGTAGCCGTAGTTAGGCCACCACTTCAAGAACTCTGTAGCACCGCCTACATA
CCTCGCTCTGCTAATCCTGTTACCAGTGGCTGCTGCCAGTGGCGATAAGTCGTGTCTTACCGGGTTGGAC
TCAAGACGATAGTTACCGGATAAGGCGCAGCGGTCGGGCTGAACGGGGGGTTCGTGCACACAGCCCAGCT
TGGAGCGAACGACCTACACCGAACTGAGATACCTACAGCGTGAGCTATGAGAAAGCGCCACGCTTCCCGA
AGGGAGAAAGGCGGACAGGTATCCGGTAAGCGGCAGGGTCGGAACAGGAGAGCGCACGAGGGAGCTTCCA
GGGGGAAACGCCTGGTATCTTTATAGTCCTGTCGGGTTTCGCCACCTCTGACTTGAGCGTCGATTTTTGT
GATGCTCGTCAGGGGGGCGGAGCCTATGGAAAAACGCCAGCAACGCGGCCTTTTTACGGTTCCTGGCCTT
TTGCTGGCCTTTTGCTCACATGT
Features (pLannotate 1.2.2; 18 found; start..end, strand, type, name):
      1..241     +  promoter       U6 promoter: RNA polymerase III promoter for human U6 snRNA
    289..356     +  misc_RNA       tracrRNA (fragment): trans-activating CRISPR RNA for the Streptococcus pyogenes CRISPR/Cas9 system
    363..406     +  misc_RNA       gRNA scaffold (fragment): guide RNA scaffold for the Streptococcus pyogenes CRISPR/Cas9 system
    453..738     +  enhancer       CMV enhancer: human cytomegalovirus immediate early enhancer; contains an 18-bp deletion relative to the standard CMV enhancer
    740..1016    +  promoter       chicken β-actin promoter: No description available
   1017..1244    +  intron         hybrid intron: hybrid between chicken β-actin (CBA) and minute virus of mice (MMV) introns (Gray et al., 2011)
   1265..1292    +  CDS            3xHA (fragment): three tandem HA epitope tags
   1325..3040    +  CDS            Cas9(N): N-terminal portion of Streptococcus pyogenes Cas9 (Zetsche et al., 2015)
   2927..5425    +  CDS            Cas9(C): C-terminal portion of Streptococcus pyogenes Cas9 (Zetsche et al., 2015)
   5492..5603    +  polyA_signal   bGH poly(A) signal: bovine growth hormone polyadenylation signal
   5708..5848    +  repeat_region  AAV2 ITR: inverted terminal repeat of adeno-associated virus serotype 2 inverted
   5853..5904    -  misc_feature   bom (fragment): basis of mobility region from pBR322
   5923..6378    +  rep_origin     f1 ori (sequence partly withheld): f1 bacteriophage origin of replication; arrow indicates direction of (+) strand synthesis
   6379..6428    -  misc_feature   bom (fragment): basis of mobility region from pBR322
   6530..6565    -  CDS            rop (fragment): Rop protein, which maintains plasmids at low copy number; rop
   6660..6764    +  promoter       AmpR promoter: bla
   6765..7625    +  CDS            AmpR: β-lactamase; bla; confers resistance to ampicillin, carbenicillin, and related antibiotics
   7796..8384    +  rep_origin     ori: high-copy-number ColE1/pMB1/pBR322/pUC origin of replication
