[The description below was written by a language model from this plasmid's Addgene catalogue record and pLannotate feature annotations shown in this document.]
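Description:
px335-sgRNA-EF(Cas9n)-Eif4a1-L is a mammalian expression plasmid of about 8.4 kb, built on the px335 backbone, that delivers both components of a CRISPR nickase system from a single vector. It is propagated in E. coli as a high-copy plasmid through a ColE1/pUC-type origin and selected with ampicillin via the β-lactamase gene. A filamentous phage (f1/M13) origin and a single annotated AAV2 inverted terminal repeat are also present as backbone remnants. No mammalian selection marker is annotated.

The first cassette uses the human U6 RNA polymerase III promoter to transcribe a single guide RNA whose 20-nt spacer targets mouse Eif4a1. The spacer was inserted between BbsI sites that were destroyed during cloning. The scaffold has been changed to the optimized sgRNA(F+E) design, which probably explains why the annotation software recognises it only as tracrRNA and scaffold fragments.

The second cassette drives Streptococcus pyogenes Cas9 from a CMV enhancer, chicken β-actin promoter and hybrid intron, and ends in a bovine growth hormone polyadenylation signal. The overlapping "Cas9(N)" and "Cas9(C)" annotations together span one continuous coding region. A short match to an epitope tag is reported just upstream. According to the catalogue purpose and plasmid name, the enzyme is the nickase form (Cas9n), although the feature table does not identify the inactivating mutation.

The "-L" suffix suggests this is the left member of a paired-nickase guide set, though the record does not say so. The associated study examined transcriptional bursting in mouse embryonic stem cells. The depositor and sequencing-derived records differ by only two nucleotides and have essentially the same annotation.
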