Addgene plasmid #122346: px335-sgRNA-EF(Cas9n)-Eif4a1-L
Purpose: Expresses sgRNA targeting mouse Eif4a1 and Cas9 nickase in mammalian cells
Depositing lab: Hiroshi Ochiai. Publication: Genome-wide kinetic properties of transcriptional bursting in mouse embryonic stem cells. Ochiai H, Hayashi T, Umeda M, Yoshimura M, Harada A, Shimizu Y, Nakano K, Saitoh N, Liu Z, Yamamoto T, Okamura T, Ohkawa Y, Kimura H, Nikaido I. Sci Adv. 2020 Jun 17;6(25):eaaz6699. doi: 10.1126/sciadv.aaz6699. eCollection 2020 Jun. PubMed 32596448.
Backbone
  Vector backbone: px335
  Backbone size w/o insert (bp): 8427
  Total vector size (bp): 8447
  Modifications to backbone: We applied an optimized sgRNA design (sgRNA(F+E)) (Chen et al., Cell, 2013)
  Vector type: Mammalian Expression
Growth in bacteria
  Bacterial resistance: Ampicillin, 100 μg/mL
  Growth temperature: 37°C
  Growth strain: DH5alpha
  Copy number: High Copy
Gene/Insert
  Gene/Insert name: sgRNA for mouse Eif4a1
  gRNA/shRNA sequence: ATGATCCTTAGAATCTAGGG
  Species: Synthetic
  Cloning method: Restriction Enzyme; 5′ cloning site BbsI (destroyed during cloning); 3′ cloning site BbsI (destroyed during cloning)
  Sequencing primers: 5′ LKO1_5_primer
Terms and licenses: Academic/Nonprofit Terms; Industry Terms: Not Available to Industry
How to cite: px335-sgRNA-EF(Cas9n)-Eif4a1-L was a gift from Hiroshi Ochiai (Addgene plasmid # 122346 ; http://n2t.net/addgene:122346 ; RRID:Addgene_122346)
